>Addgene plasmid #157670 | pSCMV-H2B-FT-Medium | addgene full sequence | sequence record 308113 | Addgene NGS Result
TTCCCCCCTTTTTCTGGAGACTAAATAAAATCTTTTATTTTATCTATGGCTCGTACTCTATAGGCTTCAG
CTGGTGATATTGTTGAGTCAAAACTAGAGCCTGGACCACTGATATCCTGTCTTTAACAAATTGGACTAAT
CGCCTCTACGCCGGACGCATCGTGGCCGGCATCACCGGCGCCACAGGTGCGGTTGCTGGCGCCTATATCG
CCGACATCACCGATGGGGAAGATCGGGCTCGCCACTTCGGGCTCATGAGCGCTTGTTTCGGCGTGGGTAT
GGTGGCAGGCCCCGTGGCCGGGGGACTGTTGGGCGCCATCTCCTTGCATGCACCATTCCTTGCGCCGTCG
TTTTACAACGTCGTGACTGGGAAAACCCTGGCGTTACCCAACTTAATCGCCTTGCAGCACATCCCCCTTT
CGCCAGCTGGCGTAATAGCGAAGAGGCCCGCACCGATCGCCCTTCCCAACAGTTGCGCAGCCTGAATGGC
GAATGGCGCCTGATGCGGTATTTTCTCCTTACGCATCTGTGCGGTATTTCACACCGCATATGGTGCACTC
TCAGTACAATCTGCTCTGATGCCGCATAGTTAAGCCAGCCCCGACACCCGCCAACACCCGCTGACGCGCC
CTGACGGGCTTGTCTGCTCCCGGCATCCGCTTACAGACAAGCTGTGACCGTCTCCGGGAGCTGCATGTGT
CAGAGGTTTTCACCGTCATCACCGAAACGCGCGAGACGAAAGGGCCTCGTGATACGCCTATTTTTATAGG
TTAATGTCATGATAATAATGGTTTCTTAGACGTCAGGTGGCACTTTTCGGGGAAATGTGCGCGGAACCCC
TATTTGTTTATTTTTCTAAATACATTCAAATATGTATCCGCTCATGAGACAATAACCCTGATAAATGCTT
CAATAATATTGAAAAAGGAAGAGTATGAGTATTCAACATTTCCGTGTCGCCCTTATTCCCTTTTTTGCGG
CATTTTGCCTTCCTGTTTTTGCTCACCCAGAAACGCTGGTGAAAGTAAAAGATGCTGAAGATCAGTTGGG
TGCACGAGTGGGTTACATCGAACTGGATCTCAACAGCGGTAAGATCCTTGAGAGTTTTCGCCCCGAAGAA
CGTTTTCCAATGATGAGCACTTTTAAAGTTCTGCTATGTGGCGCGGTATTATCCCGTATTGACGCCGGGC
AAGAGCAACTCGGTCGCCGCATACACTATTCTCAGAATGACTTGGTTGAGTACTCACCAGTCACAGAAAA
GCATCTTACGGATGGCATGACAGTAAGAGAATTATGCAGTGCTGCCATAACCATGAGTGATAACACTGCG
GCCAACTTACTTCTGACAACGATCGGAGGACCGAAGGAGCTAACCGCTTTTTTGCACAACATGGGGGATC
ATGTAACTCGCCTTGATCGTTGGGAACCGGAGCTGAATGAAGCCATACCAAACGACGAGCGTGACACCAC
GATGCCTGTAGCAATGGCAACAACGTTGCGCAAACTATTAACTGGCGAACTACTTACTCTAGCTTCCCGG
CAACAATTAATAGACTGGATGGAGGCGGATAAAGTTGCAGGACCACTTCTGCGCTCGGCCCTTCCGGCTG
GCTGGTTTATTGCTGATAAATCTGGAGCCGGTGAGCGTGGGTCTCGCGGTATCATTGCAGCACTGGGGCC
AGATGGTAAGCCCTCCCGTATCGTAGTTATCTACACGACGGGGAGTCAGGCAACTATGGATGAACGAAAT
AGACAGATCGCTGAGATAGGTGCCTCACTGATTAAGCATTGGTAACTGTCAGACCAAGTTTACTCATATA
TACTTTAGATTGATTTAAAACTTCATTTTTAATTTAAAAGGATCTAGGTGAAGATCCTTTTTGATAATCT
CATGACCAAAATCCCTTAACGTGAGTTTTCGTTCCACTGAGCGTCAGACCCCGTAGAAAAGATCAAAGGA
TCTTCTTGAGATCCTTTTTTTCTGCGCGTAATCTGCTGCTTGCAAACAAAAAAACCACCGCTACCAGCGG
TGGTTTGTTTGCCGGATCAAGAGCTACCAACTCTTTTTCCGAAGGTAACTGGCTTCAGCAGAGCGCAGAT
ACCAAATACTGTTCTTCTAGTGTAGCCGTAGTTAGGCCACCACTTCAAGAACTCTGTAGCACCGCCTACA
TACCTCGCTCTGCTAATCCTGTTACCAGTGGCTGCTGCCAGTGGCGATAAGTCGTGTCTTACCGGGTTGG
ACTCAAGACGATAGTTACCGGATAAGGCGCAGCGGTCGGGCTGAACGGGGGGTTCGTGCACACAGCCCAG
CTTGGAGCGAACGACCTACACCGAACTGAGATACCTACAGCGTGAGCTATGAGAAAGCGCCACGCTTCCC
GAAGGGAGAAAGGCGGACAGGTATCCGGTAAGCGGCAGGGTCGGAACAGGAGAGCGCACGAGGGAGCTTC
CAGGGGGAAACGCCTGGTATCTTTATAGTCCTGTCGGGTTTCGCCACCTCTGACTTGAGCGTCGATTTTT
GTGATGCTCGTCAGGGGGGCGGAGCCTATGGAAAAACGCCAGCAACGCGGCCTTTTTACGGTTCCTGGCC
TTTTGCTGGCCTTTTGCTCACATGTTCTTTCCTGCGTTATCCCCTGATTCTGTGGATAACCGTATTACCG
CCTTTGAGTGAGCTGATACCGCTCGCCGCAGCCGAACGACCGAGCGCAGCGAGTCAGTGAGCGAGGAAGC
GGAAGAGCGCCCAATACGCAAACCGCCTCTCCCCGCGCGTTGGCCGATTCATTAATGCAGCTGGCACGAC
AGGTTTCCCGACTGGAAAGCGGGCAGTGAGCGCAACGCAATTAATGTGAGTTAGCTCACTCATTAGGCAC
CCCAGGCTTTACACTTTATGCTTCCGGCTCGTATGTTGTGTGGAATTGTGAGCGGATAACAATTTCACAA
TTCTCCCCAGCTCTTTCTGCGCTGTCCATAATGAACTATTTCAGGAGTATTGGAGTATGTGGATTCAAAA
CAGTGGCTAATTGAGTCAGGATTACTTAATATTCGACTCCTACCCTCAGAATGTTGTTCTCCAACTTCAA
GAAACTGTTACCCATGAAAGACCCCCGCTGACGGGTAGTCAATCACTCAGAGGAGACCCTCCCAAGGAAC
AGCGAGACCACAAGTCGGATGCAACTGCAAGAGGGTTTATTGGATACACGGGTACCCGGGCGACGCAGTC
TATCGGAGGACTGGCGCGCCGAGTGAGGGGTTGTGGGCTCTTTTATTGAGCTCGGGGAGCAGAAGCGCGC
GAACAGAAGCGAGAAGCGAACTGATTGGTTAGTTCAAATAAGGCACAGGGTCATTTCAGGTCCTTGGGGC
ACCCTGGAAACATCTGATGGTTCTCTAGCTTGCCAAACCTACAGGTGGGGTCTTTCATTCCCCCCTTTTT
CTGGAGACTAAATAAAATCTTTTATTTTATCGATGCATGGGGTCGTGCGCTCCTTTCGGTCGGGCGCTGC
GGGTCGTGGGGCGGGCGTCAGGCACCGGGCTTGCGGGTCATGCACCAGGTGCGCGGTCCTTCGGGCACCT
CGACGTCGGCGGTGACGGTGAAGCCGAGCCGCTCGTAGAAGGGGAGGTTGCGGGGCGCGGAGGTCTCCAG
GAAGGCGGGCACCCCGGCGCGCTCGGCCGCCTCCACTCCGGGGAGCACGACGGCGCTGCCCAGACCCTTG
CCCTGGTGGTCGGGCGAGACGCCGACGGTGGCCAGGAACCACGCGGGCTCCTTGGGCCGGTGCGGCGCCA
GGAGGCCTTCCATCTGTTGCTGCGCGGCCAGCCGGGAACCGCTCAACTCGGCCATGCGCGGGCCGATCTC
GGCGAACACCGCCCCCGCTTCGACGCTCTCCGGCGTGGTCCAGACCGCCACCGCGGCGCCGTCGTCCGCG
ACCCACACCTTGCCGATGTCGAGCCCGACGCGCGTGAGGAAGAGTTCTTGCAGCTCGGTGACCCGCTCGA
TGTGGCGGTCCGGATCGACGGTGTGGCGCGTGGCGGGGTAGTCGGCGAACGCGGCGGCGAGGGTGCGTAC
GGCCCTGGGGACGTCGTCGCGGGTGGCGAGGCGCACCGTGGGCTTGTACTCGGTCATGGTAAGCTAGCTT
GGGCTGCAGGTCGAAAGGCCCGGAGATGAGGAAGAGGAGAACAGCGCGGCAGACGTGCGCTTTTGAAGCG
TGCAGAATGCCGGGCCTCCGGAGGACCTTCGGGCGCCCGCCCCGCCCCTGAGCCCGCCCCTGAGCCCGCC
CCCGGACCCACCCCTTCCCAGCCTCTGAGCCCAGAAAGCGAAGGAGCAAAGCTGCTATTGGCCGCTGCCC
CAAAGGCCTACCCGCTTCCATTGCTCAGCGGTGCTGTCCATCTGCACGAGACTAGTGAGACGTGCTACTT
CCATTTGTCACGTCCTGCACGACGCGAGCTGCGGGGCGGGGGGGAACTTCCTGACTAGGGGAGGAGTAGA
AGGTGGCGCGAAGGGGCCACCAAAGAACGGAGCCGGTTGGCGCCTACCGGTGGATGTGGAATGTGTGCGA
GGCCAGAGGCCACTTGTGTAGCGCCAAGTGCCCAGCGGGGCTGCTAAAGCGCATGCTCCAGACTGCCTTG
GGAAAAGCGCCTCCCCTACCCGGTAGAATTCGATGTACGGGCCAGATATACGCGTTGACATTGATTATTG
ACTAGTTATTAATAGTAATCAATTACGGGGTCATTAGTTCATAGCCCATATATGGAGTTCCGCGTTACAT
AACTTACGGTAAATGGCCCGCCTGGCTGACCGCCCAACGACCCCCGCCCATTGACGTCAATAATGACGTA
TGTTCCCATAGTAACGCCAATAGGGACTTTCCATTGACGTCAATGGGTGGAGTATTTACGGTAAACTGCC
CACTTGGCAGTACATCAAGTGTATCATATGCCAAGTACGCCCCCTATTGACGTCAATGACGGTAAATGGC
CCGCCTGGCATTATGCCCAGTACATGACCTTATGGGACTTTCCTACTTGGCAGTACATCTACGTATTAGT
CATCGCTATTACCATGGTGATGCGGTTTTGGCAGTACATCAATGGGCGTGGATAGCGGTTTGACTCACGG
GGATTTCCAAGTCTCCACCCCATTGACGTCAATGGGAGTTTGTTTTGGCACCAAAATCAACGGGACTTTC
CAAAATGTCGTAACAACTCCGCCCCATTGACGCAAATGGGCGGTAGGCGTGTACGGTGGGAGGTCTATAT
AAGCAGAGCTCTCTGGCTAACTAGAGAACCCACTGCTTACTGGCTTATCGAAATTAATACGACTCACTAT
AGGGAGACCCAAGCTTGGCACC
[378 nt withheld, positions 5343-5720]
GATCCGATGGTAAGCAAGGGCGAGGAGGATAACATGGCCATCATCAAGGAATTCATGCGTTTCAAGGTGC
ACCTGGAGGGCTCCGTGGACGGCCACGAGTTCGAGATCGAGGGCGAGGGCGAGGGCCGCCCCTACGAGGG
CACCCAGAGCGCCAAGCTGAAGGTGACCAAGGGTGGCCCCCTGCCCTTCGCCTGGGACATCCTGTCCCCT
CAGTTCATGTACGGCTCCAGGGCCTACGTGAAGCACCCCGCCGACATCCCCGACTACTGGAAGCTGTCCT
TCCCCGAGGGCTTCAAGTGGGAGCGCGTGATGAACTTCGAGGATGGCGGCGTGGTGACCGTGACCCAGGA
CTCCTCCCTGCAGGACGGCGAGTTCATCTACAAGGTGAAGCTGCGCGGCACCAACTTCCCTTCCGACGGC
CCCGTAATGCAGAAGAAGACCATGGGCTGGGAGGCCTCCTCCGAGCGGATATACCCCGAGGACGGCGCCC
TGAAGGGCGAGATCAAGCAGAGGCTGAAGCTGAAGGACGGCGGCCACTACGACGCTGAGGTCAAGACCAC
CTACAAGGCCAAGAAGCCCGTGCTGCTGCCCGGCGCCTACAACGTCAACATCAAGATGGACATCACCTCC
CACAACGAGGACTACACCATCGTTGAACAGTGCGAACGCGCCGAGGGCCACCATTCCACCGGCGGCATGG
ACGAGCTGTACAAGTAACTCGAGCATGCATCTAGAGGGCCCTATTCTATAGTGTCACCTAAATGCTAGAG
CTCGCTGATCAGCCTCGACTGTGCCTTCTAGTTGCCAGCCATCTGTTGTTTGCCCCTCCCCCGTGCCTTC
CTTGACCCTGGAAGGTGCCACTCCCACTGTCCTTTCCTAATAAAATGAGGAAATTGCATCGCATTGTCTG
AGTAGGTGTCATTCTATTCTGGGGGGTGGGGTGGGGCAGGACAGCAAGGGGGAGGATTGGGAAGACAATA
GCAGGCATGCTGGGGATGTCGAGAGATCGATCTAATTCCGGCGCCTAGAGAAGGAGTGAGGGCTGGATAA
AGGGAGGATCGAGGCGGGGTCGAACGAGGAGGTTCAAGGGGGAGAGACGGGGCGGATGGAGGAAGAGGAG
GCGGAGGCTTAGGGTGTACAAAGGGCTTGACCCAGGGAGGGGGGTCAAAAGCCAAGGCTTCCCAGGTCAC
GATGTAGGGGACCTGGTCTGGGTGTCCATGCGGGCCAGGTGAAAAGACCTTGATCTTAACCTGGGTGATG
AGGTCTCGGTTAAAGGTGCCGTCTCGCGGCCATCCGACGTTAAAGGTTGGCCATTCTGCAGAGCAGAAGG
TAACCCAACGTCTCTTCTTGACATCTACCGACTGGTTGTGAGCGATCCGCTCGACATCTTTCCAGTGACC
TAAGGTCAAACTTAAGGGAGTGGTAACAGTCTGGCCCTAATTTTCAGACAAATACAGAAACACAGTCAGA
CAGAGACAACACAGAACGATGCTGCAGCGCTGCAGCAGACAAGACGCGCGGCTTCGGTTCCAAACCGAAA
GCAAAAATTCAGACGGAGGCGGGAACTGTTTTAGGTTCTCGTCTCCTACCAGAACCACATATCCTGACGG
GGTCGGATTCCACATCGACTCCCTTCCTCAGGTCGGGCCACAAAAACGGCCCCCAAAGTCCCTGGGACGT
CTCCCAGGGTTGCGGCCGGGTGTTCAGAACTCGTCAGTTCCACCACGGGTCCGCCAGATACAGAGCTAGT
TAGCTAACTAGTACAGACGCAGGCGCAAACATTAGATGCCGGCACAAACACGCACAAAGACAGAGACAGA
CACGAAACGACCGCTGGCCAGCTTACCTCCCGGCGGGGGGGTCGGTGGTCCCTGGGCAGGGGTCTCCAAA
TCTCGGTGGAACCTCCAAATGAAAGACCCCCGAGGTGGGCAGTCAATCAATCTGAGGAGACCCTCCCAAG
GATCAGCGAGTCCACGATTCGGATGCAAACAGCAAGAGGCTTTATTGGGAATACGGGTACCCGGGCGACG
CAGTCTATCGGAGGACTGGCGCGCCGAGTGAGGGGTTGTGGGCTCTTTTATTGAGCTCGGGGAGCAGAAG
CGCGCGAACAGAAGCGAGAAGCGAACTGATTGGTTAGTTCAAATAAGGCACAGGGTCATTTCAGGTCCTT
GGGGCACCCTGGAAACATCTGATGGTTCTCTAGAAACTGCTGAGGGCGGGACCGCATCTGGGGACCATCT
GTTCTTGGCCCTGAGCCGGGGCAGGAACTGCTTACCACAGATATCCTGTTTGGCCCATATTCTGCTGTCT
CTCTGTTCCTAACCTTGATCTGAACTTCTCTATTCTCAGTTATGTATTTTCCATGCCTTGCAAAATGGCG
TTACTTAAGCTAGCTTGCCAAACCTACAGGTGGGGTCTTTCA
Features (pLannotate 1.2.2; 27 found; start..end, strand, type, name):
     44..142     -  CDS            env (fragment): murine leukemia virus gPr80 envelope polyprotein precursor; env; proteolytically cleaved into gp70SU and p15TM subunits
    143..344     +  CDS            TcR (fragment): tetracycline efflux protein; tet; confers resistance to tetracycline
    344..493     +  CDS            lacZα (fragment): LacZα fragment of β-galactosidase; lacZ fragment
    499..598     -  misc_feature   bom (fragment): basis of mobility region from pBR322
    700..735     -  CDS            rop (fragment): Rop protein, which maintains plasmids at low copy number; rop
    830..934     +  promoter       AmpR promoter: bla
    935..1795    +  CDS            AmpR: β-lactamase; bla; confers resistance to ampicillin, carbenicillin, and related antibiotics
   1966..2554    +  rep_origin     ori: high-copy-number ColE1/pMB1/pBR322/pUC origin of replication
   2737..2829    +  CDS            lacI (fragment): lac repressor; lacI; The lac repressor binds to the lac operator to inhibit transcription in E. coli. This inhibition can be relieved by adding lactose or isopropyl-β-D-thiogalactopyranoside (IPTG).
   2842..2863    +  protein_bind   CAP binding site: CAP binding activates transcription in the presence of cAMP. E. coli catabolite activator protein
   2878..2908    +  promoter       lac promoter: promoter for the E. coli lac operon
   2916..2932    +  protein_bind   lac operator: The lac repressor binds to the lac operator to inhibit transcription in E. coli. This inhibition can be relieved by adding lactose or isopropyl-β-D-thiogalactopyranoside (IPTG). lac repressor encoded by lacI
   3094..3388    -  LTR            3' LTR (ΔU3) (fragment): self-inactivating 3' long terminal repeat (LTR) from Moloney murine leukemia virus
   3385..3419    -  LTR            3' LTR (ΔU3) (fragment): self-inactivating 3' long terminal repeat (LTR) from Moloney murine leukemia virus
   3518..4117    -  CDS            PuroR: puromycin N-acetyltransferase; pac from Streptomyces alboniger; confers resistance to puromycin
   4142..4641    -  promoter       PGK promoter: mouse phosphoglycerate kinase 1 promoter
   4677..5056    +  enhancer       CMV enhancer: human cytomegalovirus immediate early enhancer
   5057..5260    +  promoter       CMV promoter: human cytomegalovirus (CMV) immediate early promoter
   5256..5289    +  LTR            5' LTR (truncated) (fragment): truncated 5' long terminal repeat (LTR) from HIV-1
   5305..5323    +  promoter       T7 promoter: promoter for bacteriophage T7 RNA polymerase
   5343..5720    +  CDS            H2B (sequence withheld): human histone H2B; HIST1H2BJ
   5727..6437    +  CDS            Medium-FT: blue-to-red fluorescent timer derivative of mCherry (Subach et al., 2009) mammalian codon-optimized
   6465..6483    -  promoter       SP6 promoter: promoter for bacteriophage SP6 RNA polymerase
   6509..6716    +  polyA_signal   bGH poly(A) signal: bovine growth hormone polyadenylation signal
   6740..7156    -  CDS            gag (truncated): truncated Moloney murine leukemia virus (MMLV) gag gene lacking the start codon
   7223..7564    -  misc_feature   MESV Ψ: packaging signal of murine embryonic stem cell virus
   7628..2       -  LTR            5' LTR (across the origin): 5' long terminal repeat from murine embryonic stem cell virus
