[The description below was written by a language model from this plasmid's Addgene catalogue record and pLannotate feature annotations shown in this document.]
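Description:
pSCMV-H2B-FT-Medium is a gammaretroviral (murine leukemia/stem cell virus-derived) vector built on the pSCMV backbone for expressing a nuclear fluorescent timer in mammalian cells. It is propagated in E. coli through a high-copy ColE1/pUC-type origin with ampicillin selection (AmpR); the catalogue lists a recombination-deficient strain, as is usual for plasmids carrying repeated LTRs. The annotated sequence is about 8.1 kb, slightly shorter than the listed total size. Short fragments annotated as TcR, lacZα, lacI, rop, bom and env appear to be backbone remnants rather than functional elements.

The viral genome lies on the minus strand of the annotated record. It comprises an MESV 5' LTR, the MESV Ψ packaging signal, a truncated MMLV gag region that aids packaging, and a U3-deleted, self-inactivating 3' LTR. Between these lie two cassettes. A mouse PGK promoter drives puromycin N-acetyltransferase in the same orientation as the viral transcript, allowing selection of transduced cells. The second cassette is in the opposite orientation: the CMV enhancer/promoter drives human histone H2B fused at its C terminus to Medium-FT, ending in a bGH polyadenylation signal. This reverse placement keeps the internal poly(A) signal from truncating the genomic RNA during packaging. T7 and SP6 promoters flank the insert, which was cloned between HindIII and XhoI sites.

Medium-FT is a monomeric mCherry derivative that matures from blue to red fluorescence over time. Fusing it to H2B tethers the signal to chromatin, so the blue-to-red ratio reflects protein age. The associated publication used such a reporter to resolve cell cycle speed from a single snapshot of live cells.
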