Addgene plasmid #157670: pSCMV-H2B-FT-Medium
Purpose: Retroviral vector for expressing chimeric human histone H2B fused with the "Medium" variant of the monomeric color-changing fluorescent timer (FT) in mammalian cells.
Depositing lab: Shangqin Guo. Depositing organization: Yale University. Publication: Resolving Cell Cycle Speed in One Snapshot with a Live-Cell Fluorescent Reporter. Eastman AE, Chen X, Hu X, Hartman AA, Pearlman Morales AM, Yang C, Lu J, Kueh HY, Guo S. Cell Rep. 2020 Jun 23;31(12):107804. doi: 10.1016/j.celrep.2020.107804. PubMed 32579930.
Backbone
  Vector backbone: pSCMV
  Backbone manufacturer: Guo et al. 2012 (PMC3478612)
  Backbone size w/o insert (bp): 7060
  Total vector size (bp): 8173
  Vector type: Mammalian Expression, Retroviral
  Selectable markers: Puromycin
Growth in bacteria
  Bacterial resistance: Ampicillin, 100 μg/mL
  Growth temperature: 37°C
  Growth strain: NEB Stable
  Copy number: Unknown
Gene/Insert
  Gene/Insert name: Histone H2B (alt name: H2B)
  Species: H. sapiens (human)
  Insert size (bp): 1113
  Promoter: CMV
  Tag / fusion protein: Medium-FT (C terminal on insert)
  Cloning method: Restriction Enzyme; 5′ cloning site HindIII (not destroyed); 3′ cloning site XhoI (not destroyed)
  Sequencing primers: 5′ attaatacgactcactatagggag; 3′ tgagggctggataaagggag
Terms and licenses: Academic/Nonprofit Terms; Industry Terms: Not Available to Industry
How to cite: pSCMV-H2B-FT-Medium was a gift from Shangqin Guo (Addgene plasmid # 157670 ; http://n2t.net/addgene:157670 ; RRID:Addgene_157670)
